>Addgene plasmid #55829 | AsRed2-H2B-6 | depositor partial sequence | sequence record 86738 | insert sequence
ACGTCAGATCCGCTAGCGCTACCGGACTCAGATCTCGAGCTCAAGCTTCGAATTCTGCAGTCGACGGTAC
CGCCACCATGCCAGAGCCAGCGAAGTCTGCTCCCGCCCCGAAAAAGGGCTCCAAGAAGGCGGTGACTAAG
GCGCAGAAGAAAGGCGGCAAGAAGCGCAAGCGCAGCCGCAAGGAGAGCTATTCCATCTATGTGTACAAGG
TTCTGAAGCAGGTCCACCCTGACACCGGCATTTCGTCCAAGGCCATGGGCATCATGAATTCGTTTGTGAA
CGACATTTTCGAGCGCATCGCAGGTGAGGCTTCCCGCCTGGCGCATTACAACAAGCGCTCGACCATCACC
TCCAGGGAGATCCAGACGGCCGTGCGCCTGCTGCTGCCTGGGGAGTTGGCCAAGCACGCCGTGTCCGAGG
GTACTAAGGCCATCACCAAGTACACCAGCGCTAAGGATCCACCGGTCGCCACCATGGCCTCTTTGCTGAA
GAAGACCATGCCCTTCAGGACCACCATCGAGGGCACCGTGAACGGCCACTACTTCAAGTGCACCGGCAAG
GGCGAGGGCAACCCCCTGGAGGGCACCCAGGAGATGAAGATCGAGGTGATCGAGGGCGGCCCCCTGCCCT
TCGCCTTCCACATCCTGTCCACCTCCTGCATGTACGGCTCCAAGGCCTTCATCAAGTACGTGTCCGGCAT
CCCCGACTACTTCAAGCAGTCCCTCCCCGAGGGCTTCACCTGGGAGCGCACCACCACCTACGAGGACGGC
GGCTTCCTGACCGCCCACCAGGACACCTCCCTGGACGGCGACTGCCTGGTGTACAAGGTGAAGATCCTGG
GCAACAACTTCCCCGCCGACGGCCCCGTGATGCAGAACAAGGCCGGCCGCTGGGAGCCCTCCACCGAGAT
CGTGTACGAGGTGGACGGCGTGCTGCGCGGCCAGTCCCTGATGGCCCTGGAGTGCCCCGGCGGTCGCCAC
CTGACCTGCCACCTGCACACCACCTACCGCTCCAAGAAGCCCGCCTCCGCCCTGAAGATGCCCGGCTTCC
ACTTCGAGGACCACCGCATCGAGATCCTGGAGGAGGTGGAGAAGGGCAAGTGCTACAAGCAGTACGAGGC
CGCCGTGGGCCGCTACTGCGACGCCGCCCCCTCCAAGCTGGGCCACAACTGAAGCGGCCGCGACTCTAGA
TCATAATCAGCCATACC
