[The description below was written by a language model from this plasmid's Addgene catalogue record.]
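Description:
AsRed2-H2B-6 is a mammalian expression plasmid that produces human histone H2B fused to the red fluorescent protein AsRed2, serving as a marker for the nucleus and chromatin. It is built on an AsRed2 vector backbone of about 4.75 kb (without the insert) and is maintained as a high-copy plasmid in E. coli under kanamycin selection. In mammalian cells, a neomycin resistance marker allows G418 selection of stable transfectants. The record does not list the origin of replication or other backbone elements in detail. The use of an SV40 polyA reverse sequencing primer suggests that an SV40 polyadenylation signal lies downstream of the fusion cassette.

The insert is human H2B (gene H2BC11, also known as HIST1H2BJ), carrying two recorded amino-acid substitutions, D26G and V119I. Expression is driven by the CMV promoter, a strong constitutive promoter in most mammalian cell types. The record names AsRed2 as the fusion partner but does not say whether it sits at the N- or C-terminus of the histone, nor does it explain the "6" in the name or the cloning method. Because H2B is a core nucleosome component, the fusion is incorporated into chromatin and labels nuclei in interphase and condensed chromosomes during mitosis. With a listed excitation maximum of 576 nm and emission maximum of 592 nm, the construct is suited to live- or fixed-cell fluorescence imaging of nuclear localization and chromosome dynamics. It can also serve as a red nuclear counter-marker alongside spectrally distinct fluorescent proteins.
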