Addgene plasmid #55829: AsRed2-H2B-6
Purpose: Localization: Nucleus/Histones, Excitation: 576, Emission: 592
Depositing lab: Michael Davidson. Depositing organization: Florida State University, Tallahassee.
Backbone
  Vector backbone: AsRed2
  Backbone size w/o insert (bp): 4750
  Vector type: Mammalian Expression
  Selectable markers: Neomycin (select with G418)
Growth in bacteria
  Bacterial resistance: Kanamycin, 50 μg/mL
  Growth temperature: 37°C
  Growth strain: DH5alpha
  Copy number: High Copy
Gene/Insert
  Gene/Insert name: H2B (alt names: Human Histone H2B; NM_021058.3)
  Species: H. sapiens (human)
  Mutation: D26G and V119I in H2B
  Entrez Gene: H2BC11 (a.k.a. H2B/r, H2BFR, H2BJ, HIST1H2BJ)
  Promoter: CMV
  Tag / fusion protein: AsRed2
  Cloning method: Unknown
  Sequencing primers: 5′ CMV-F; 3′ SV40pA-R
Terms and licenses: Academic/Nonprofit Terms; Industry Terms: Not Available to Industry
Depositor comments: . Excitation = 576; Emission = 592
How to cite: AsRed2-H2B-6 was a gift from Michael Davidson (Addgene plasmid # 55829 ; http://n2t.net/addgene:55829 ; RRID:Addgene_55829)
